Addgene plasmid #71700: pJK645
Purpose: Produces E. coli thioredoxin (EcTrxA)
Depositing lab: T. J. Kappock. Depositing organization: Purdue University.
Backbone
  Vector backbone: pET23a
  Backbone size w/o insert (bp): 3666
  Total vector size (bp): 3920
  Vector type: Bacterial Expression
Growth in bacteria
  Bacterial resistance: Ampicillin, 100 μg/mL
  Growth temperature: 37°C
  Growth strain: DH5alpha
  Copy number: High Copy
Gene/Insert
  Gene/Insert name: thioredoxin (alt names: trxA; JW5856; b3781)
  Species: Escherichia coli str. K-12 substr. MG1655
  GenBank ID: AAA67582.1
  Promoter: T7
  Cloning method: Restriction Enzyme; 5′ cloning site NdeI (not destroyed); 3′ cloning site XhoI (not destroyed)
  Sequencing primers: 5′ T7 promoter; 3′ T7 terminator
Terms and licenses: Academic/Nonprofit Terms; Industry Terms: Not Available to Industry
How to cite: pJK645 was a gift from T. J. Kappock (Addgene plasmid # 71700 ; http://n2t.net/addgene:71700 ; RRID:Addgene_71700)
