[The description below was written by a language model from this plasmid's Addgene catalogue record and pLannotate feature annotations shown in this document.]
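Description:
pJK645 is a bacterial expression plasmid built on the pET23a backbone that produces Escherichia coli thioredoxin (EcTrxA, the trxA gene product of K-12 strain MG1655). The plasmid totals 3,920 bp and is maintained in E. coli under ampicillin selection, with β-lactamase expressed from its own bla promoter. Replication relies on a ColE1/pMB1-type origin. The catalogue lists the plasmid as high copy, although the annotation also detects a pBR322-derived bom region and a rop coding sequence, which is normally associated with reduced copy number. An f1 phage origin is present as well, which would allow single-stranded DNA production with helper phage.

The trxA open reading frame was inserted between the NdeI and XhoI sites, both of which are retained. This places it downstream of the T7 promoter and the efficient ribosome binding site from T7 gene 10, and upstream of the T7 terminator. Transcription therefore requires T7 RNA polymerase, so protein production calls for a host that supplies that enzyme, whereas the cloning strain listed for propagation does not express it. Just after the XhoI site the annotation picks up a short histidine-tag fragment, corresponding to the vector's C-terminal His tag region. The record does not state whether the insert keeps its own stop codon, so it is unclear whether the expressed protein is tagged or native. The short "SET1" fragment and the predicted YPB1 reading frame look like backbone sequence matches rather than designed elements. Thioredoxin is a small dithiol-disulfide oxidoreductase, and this construct serves as a source of recombinant protein, although the record does not describe specific downstream applications.
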