Features (pLannotate 1.2.2; 13 found; start..end, strand, type, name):
     12..440     +  rep_origin     f1 ori (sequence partly withheld): f1 bacteriophage origin of replication; arrow indicates direction of (+) strand synthesis
    494..598     +  promoter       AmpR promoter: bla
    599..1459    +  CDS            AmpR: β-lactamase; bla; confers resistance to ampicillin, carbenicillin, and related antibiotics
   1630..2218    +  rep_origin     ori: high-copy-number ColE1/pMB1/pBR322/pUC origin of replication
   2404..2546    -  misc_feature   bom: basis of mobility region from pBR322
   2648..2839    -  CDS            rop: Rop protein, which maintains plasmids at low copy number; rop
   2856..3236    +  CDS            YPB1_ECOLX: Protein predicted: Swiss-Prot protein existence level 4. From Escherichia coli.
   3348..3366    +  promoter       T7 promoter: promoter for bacteriophage T7 RNA polymerase
   3398..3420    +  RBS            RBS: efficient ribosome binding site from bacteriophage T7 gene 10 (Olins and Rangwala, 1989)
   3428..3754    +  CDS            trxA: THIO_ECO57 - Experimental evidence at protein level: Swiss-Prot protein existence level 1. Participates in various redox reactions through the reversible oxidation of its active center dithiol to a disulfide and catalyzes dithiol-disulfide exchange reactions. From Escherichia coli O157:H7.
   3764..3781    +  CDS            9xHis (fragment): 9xHis affinity tag
   3791..3840    +  CDS            SET1 (fragment): solubility-enhancement tag derived from T7 phage gene 10B
   3848..3895    +  terminator     T7 terminator: transcription terminator for bacteriophage T7 RNA polymerase
>Addgene plasmid #71700 | pJK645 | depositor full sequence | sequence record 131737 | pJK645 sequence 3920 bps
TGGCGAATGGG
[124 nt withheld, positions 12-135]
C
[91 nt withheld, positions 137-227]
A
[49 nt withheld, positions 229-277]
CCTTTGACGTTGGAGTCCACGTTCTTT
[37 nt withheld, positions 305-341]
ACCCTATCTCGGTCTATTCTTTTGATTTATAAGGGATTTTGCCGATTTCGGCCTATTGGTTAAAAAATGA
GCTGATTTAACAAAAATTTAACGCGAATTTTAACAAAATATTAACGCTTACAATTTCAGGTGGCACTTTT
CGGGGAAATGTGCGCGGAACCCCTATTTGTTTATTTTTCTAAATACATTCAAATATGTATCCGCTCATGA
GACAATAACCCTGATAAATGCTTCAATAATATTGAAAAAGGAAGAGTATGAGTATTCAACATTTCCGTGT
CGCCCTTATTCCCTTTTTTGCGGCATTTTGCCTTCCTGTTTTTGCTCACCCAGAAACGCTGGTGAAAGTA
AAAGATGCTGAAGATCAGTTGGGTGCACGAGTGGGTTACATCGAACTGGATCTCAACAGCGGTAAGATCC
TTGAGAGTTTTCGCCCCGAAGAACGTTTTCCAATGATGAGCACTTTTAAAGTTCTGCTATGTGGCGCGGT
ATTATCCCGTATTGACGCCGGGCAAGAGCAACTCGGTCGCCGCATACACTATTCTCAGAATGACTTGGTT
GAGTACTCACCAGTCACAGAAAAGCATCTTACGGATGGCATGACAGTAAGAGAATTATGCAGTGCTGCCA
TAACCATGAGTGATAACACTGCGGCCAACTTACTTCTGACAACGATCGGAGGACCGAAGGAGCTAACCGC
TTTTTTGCACAACATGGGGGATCATGTAACTCGCCTTGATCGTTGGGAACCGGAGCTGAATGAAGCCATA
CCAAACGACGAGCGTGACACCACGATGCCTGCAGCAATGGCAACAACGTTGCGCAAACTATTAACTGGCG
AACTACTTACTCTAGCTTCCCGGCAACAATTAATAGACTGGATGGAGGCGGATAAAGTTGCAGGACCACT
TCTGCGCTCGGCCCTTCCGGCTGGCTGGTTTATTGCTGATAAATCTGGAGCCGGTGAGCGTGGGTCTCGC
GGTATCATTGCAGCACTGGGGCCAGATGGTAAGCCCTCCCGTATCGTAGTTATCTACACGACGGGGAGTC
AGGCAACTATGGATGAACGAAATAGACAGATCGCTGAGATAGGTGCCTCACTGATTAAGCATTGGTAACT
GTCAGACCAAGTTTACTCATATATACTTTAGATTGATTTAAAACTTCATTTTTAATTTAAAAGGATCTAG
GTGAAGATCCTTTTTGATAATCTCATGACCAAAATCCCTTAACGTGAGTTTTCGTTCCACTGAGCGTCAG
ACCCCGTAGAAAAGATCAAAGGATCTTCTTGAGATCCTTTTTTTCTGCGCGTAATCTGCTGCTTGCAAAC
AAAAAAACCACCGCTACCAGCGGTGGTTTGTTTGCCGGATCAAGAGCTACCAACTCTTTTTCCGAAGGTA
ACTGGCTTCAGCAGAGCGCAGATACCAAATACTGTCCTTCTAGTGTAGCCGTAGTTAGGCCACCACTTCA
AGAACTCTGTAGCACCGCCTACATACCTCGCTCTGCTAATCCTGTTACCAGTGGCTGCTGCCAGTGGCGA
TAAGTCGTGTCTTACCGGGTTGGACTCAAGACGATAGTTACCGGATAAGGCGCAGCGGTCGGGCTGAACG
GGGGGTTCGTGCACACAGCCCAGCTTGGAGCGAACGACCTACACCGAACTGAGATACCTACAGCGTGAGC
TATGAGAAAGCGCCACGCTTCCCGAAGGGAGAAAGGCGGACAGGTATCCGGTAAGCGGCAGGGTCGGAAC
AGGAGAGCGCACGAGGGAGCTTCCAGGGGGAAACGCCTGGTATCTTTATAGTCCTGTCGGGTTTCGCCAC
CTCTGACTTGAGCGTCGATTTTTGTGATGCTCGTCAGGGGGGCGGAGCCTATGGAAAAACGCCAGCAACG
CGGCCTTTTTACGGTTCCTGGCCTTTTGCTGGCCTTTTGCTCACATGTTCTTTCCTGCGTTATCCCCTGA
TTCTGTGGATAACCGTATTACCGCCTTTGAGTGAGCTGATACCGCTCGCCGCAGCCGAACGACCGAGCGC
AGCGAGTCAGTGAGCGAGGAAGCGGAAGAGCGCCTGATGCGGTATTTTCTCCTTACGCATCTGTGCGGTA
TTTCACACCGCATATATGGTGCACTCTCAGTACAATCTGCTCTGATGCCGCATAGTTAAGCCAGTATACA
CTCCGCTATCGCTACGTGACTGGGTCATGGCTGCGCCCCGACACCCGCCAACACCCGCTGACGCGCCCTG
ACGGGCTTGTCTGCTCCCGGCATCCGCTTACAGACAAGCTGTGACCGTCTCCGGGAGCTGCATGTGTCAG
AGGTTTTCACCGTCATCACCGAAACGCGCGAGGCAGCTGCGGTAAAGCTCATCAGCGTGGTCGTGAAGCG
ATTCACAGATGTCTGCCTGTTCATCCGCGTCCAGCTCGTTGAGTTTCTCCAGAAGCGTTAATGTCTGGCT
TCTGATAAAGCGGGCCATGTTAAGGGCGGTTTTTTCCTGTTTGGTCACTGATGCCTCCGTGTAAGGGGGA
TTTCTGTTCATGGGGGTAATGATACCGATGAAACGAGAGAGGATGCTCACGATACGGGTTACTGATGATG
AACATGCCCGGTTACTGGAACGTTGTGAGGGTAAACAACTGGCGGTATGGATGCGGCGGGACCAGAGAAA
AATCACTCAGGGTCAATGCCAGCGCTTCGTTAATACAGATGTAGGTGTTCCACAGGGTAGCCAGCAGCAT
CCTGCGATGCAGATCCGGAACATAATGGTGCAGGGCGCTGACTTCCGCGTTTCCAGACTTTACGAAACAC
GGAAACCGAAGACCATTCATGTTGTTGCTCAGGTCGCAGACGTTTTGCAGCAGCAGTCGCTTCACGTTCG
CTCGCGTATCGGTGATTCATTCTGCTAACCAGTAAGGCAACCCCGCCAGCCTAGCCGGGTCCTCAACGAC
AGGAGCACGATCATGCGCACCCGTGGCCAGGACCCAACGCTGCCCGAGATCTCGATCCCGCGAAATTAAT
ACGACTCACTATAGGGAGACCACAACGGTTTCCCTCTAGAAATAATTTTGTTTAACTTTAAGAAGGAGAT
ATACATATGAGCGATAAAATTATTCACCTGACTGACGACAGTTTTGACACGGATGTACTCAAAGCGGACG
GGGCGATCCTCGTCGATTTCTGGGCAGAGTGGTGCGGTCCGTGCAAAATGATCGCCCCGATTCTGGATGA
AATCGCTGACGAATATCAGGGCAAACTGACCGTTGCAAAACTGAACATCGATCAAAACCCTGGCACTGCG
CCGAAATATGGCATCCGTGGTATCCCGACTCTGCTGCTGTTCAAAAACGGTGAAGTGGCGGCAACCAAAG
TGGGTGCACTGTCTAAAGGTCAGTTGAAAGAGTTCCTCGACGCTAACCTGGCGTAACTCGAGCACCACCA
CCACCACCACTGAGATCCGGCTGCTAACAAAGCCCGAAAGGAAGCTGAGTTGGCTGCTGCCACCGCTGAG
CAATAACTAGCATAACCCCTTGGGGCCTCTAAACGGGTCTTGAGGGGTTTTTTGCTGAAAGGAGGAACTA
TATCCGGAT
