>Addgene plasmid #71700 | pJK645 | addgene partial sequence | sequence record 134480 | T7 5'-TAATACGACTCACTATAGGG-3'
AATAATTTTGTTTAACTTTAAGAAGGAGATATACATATGAGCGATAAAATTATTCACCTGACTGACGACA
GTTTTGACACGGATGTACTCAAAGCGGACGGGGCGATCCTCGTCGATTTCTGGGCAGAGTGGTGCGGTCC
GTGCAAAATGATCGCCCCGATTCTGGATGAAATCGCTGACGAATATCAGGGCAAACTGACCGTTGCAAAA
CTGAACATCGATCAAAACCCTGGCACTGCGCCGAAATATGGCATCCGTGGTATCCCGACTCTGCTGCTGT
TCAAAAACGGTGAAGTGGCGGCAACCAAAGTGGGTGCACTGTCTAAAGGTCAGTTGAAAGAGTTCCTCGA
CGCTAACCTGGCGTAACTCGAGCACCACCACCACCACCACTGAGATCCGGCTGCTAACAAAGCCCGAAAG
GAAGCTGAGTTGGCTGCTGCCACCGCTGAGCAATAACTAGCATAACCCCTTGGGGCCTCTAAACGGGTCT
TGAGGGGTTTTTTGCTGAAAGGAGGAACTATATCCGGATTGGCGAATGGG
[124 nt withheld, positions 541-664]
C
[91 nt withheld, positions 666-756]
A
[49 nt withheld, positions 758-806]
CCTTTGACGTTGGAGTCCACGTTCTTT
[37 nt withheld, positions 834-870]
ACCCTATCTCGGTCTATTCTTTTGATTTATAAGGGATTTTGCCGATTTCGGCCTATTGGTTAAAAAATGA
GCTGATTTAACAAAAATTTAACGCGAATTTTAACAAAATATTAACGCTTACAATTTCAGGTGGCACTTTT
CGGGGAAATGTGCGCGGAACCCCTATTTGTTTATTTTTCTAAATACATTCAAATATGTATCCGCTCATGA
GACAATAACCC
