>Addgene plasmid #71700 | pJK645 | addgene partial sequence | sequence record 134481 | T7term 5'-GCTAGTTATTGCTCAGCGG-3'
TTGTTAGCAGCCGGATCTCAGTGGTGGTGGTGGTGGTGCTCGAGTTACGCCAGGTTAGCGTCGAGGAACT
CTTTCAACTGACCTTTAGACAGTGCACCCACTTTGGTTGCCGCCACTTCACCGTTTTTGAACAGCAGCAG
AGTCGGGATACCACGGATGCCATATTTCGGCGCAGTGCCAGGGTTTTGATCGATGTTCAGTTTTGCAACG
GTCAGTTTGCCCTGATATTCGTCAGCGATTTCATCCAGAATCGGGGCGATCATTTTGCACGGACCGCACC
ACTCTGCCCAGAAATCGACGAGGATCGCCCCGTCCGCTTTGAGTACATCCGTGTCAAAACTGTCGTCAGT
CAGGTGAATAATTTTATCGCTCATATGTATATCTCCTTCTTAAAGTTAAACAAAATTATTTCTAGAGGGA
AACCGTTGTGGTCTCCCTATAGTGAGTCGTATTAATTTCGCGGGATCGAGATCTCGGGCAGCGTTGGGTC
CTGGCCACGGGTGCGCATGATCGTGCTCCTGTCGTTGAGGACCCGGCTAGGCTGGCGGGGTTGCCTTACT
GGTTAGCAGAATGAATCACCGATACGCGAGCGAACGTGAAGCGACTGCTGCTGCAAAACGTCTGCGACCT
GAGCAACAACATGAATGGTCTTCGGTTTCCGTGTTTCGTAAAGTCTGGAAACGCGGAAGTCAGCGCCCTG
CACCATTATGTTCCGGATCTGCATCGCAGGATGCTGCTGGCTACCCTGTGGAACACCTACATCTGTATTA
ACGAAGCGCTGGCATTGACCCTGAGTGATTTTTCTCTGGTCCCGCCGCATCCATACCGCCAGTTGTTTAC
CCTCACAACGTTCCAGTAACCGGGCATGTTCATCATCAGTAACCCGTATCGTGAGCATCCTCTCTCGTTT
CATCGGTATCATTACCCCCATGAACAGAAATCCCCCTTACACGGAGGCATCAGTGACCAAACAGGAAAAA
ACCGCCCTTAACATGGCCCGCTTTATCAGAAGCCAGACATTAACGCTTCTGGAGAAACTCAACGAGCTGG
ACGCGGATGAACAGGCAGACATCTGTGAATCGCTT
